Addgene plasmid #125768: pXPR_BRD003-sgCh2-4
Purpose: constitutive expression of a guide RNA targeting an intergenic region of human chromosome 2 (CRISPR cutting control)
Depositing lab: Francisca Vazquez. Depositing organization: Broad Institute. Publication: WRN helicase is a synthetic lethal target in microsatellite unstable cancers. Chan EM, Shibue T, McFarland JM, Gaeta B, Ghandi M, Dumont N, Gonzalez A, McPartlan JS, Li T, Zhang Y, Bin Liu J, Lazaro JB, Gu P, Piett CG, Apffel A, Ali SO, Deasy R, Keskula P, Ng RWS, Roberts EA, Reznichenko E, Leung L, Alimova M, Schenone M, Islam M, Maruvka YE, Liu Y, Roper J, Raghavan S, Giannakis M, Tseng YY, Nagel ZD, D'Andrea A, Root DE, Boehm JS, Getz G, Chang S, Golub TR, Tsherniak A, Vazquez F, Bass AJ. Nature. 2019 Apr 10. pii: 10.1038/s41586-019-1102-x. doi: 10.1038/s41586-019-1102-x. PubMed 30971823.
Backbone
  Vector backbone: pXPR_BRD003
  Backbone size w/o insert (bp): 8318
  Vector type: CRISPR
  Selectable markers: Puromycin
Growth in bacteria
  Bacterial resistance: Ampicillin, 100 μg/mL
  Growth temperature: 30°C
  Growth strain: NEB Stable
  Copy number: High Copy
Gene/Insert
  Gene/Insert name: sgCh2-4
  gRNA/shRNA sequence: GCAGTGCTAACCTTGCATTG
  Species: H. sapiens (human)
  Insert size (bp): 25
  Cloning method: Restriction Enzyme; 5′ cloning site BsmBI (destroyed during cloning); 3′ cloning site BsmBI (destroyed during cloning)
Terms and licenses: Academic/Nonprofit Terms; Industry Terms: Not Available to Industry
Depositor comments: Please visit https://www.biorxiv.org/content/10.1101/502070v1 for BioRxiv preprint.
How to cite: pXPR_BRD003-sgCh2-4 was a gift from Francisca Vazquez (Addgene plasmid # 125768 ; http://n2t.net/addgene:125768 ; RRID:Addgene_125768)
