[The description below was written by a language model from this plasmid's Addgene catalogue record and pLannotate feature annotations shown in this document.]
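Description:
pXPR_BRD003-sgCh2-4 is a lentiviral CRISPR guide-expression plasmid built on the pXPR_BRD003 backbone, carrying a single guide RNA directed at an intergenic region of human chromosome 2. The catalogue lists the vector type simply as CRISPR, but the feature table shows a third-generation, self-inactivating HIV-1 transfer vector. An RSV promoter drives a truncated 5' LTR, followed by the Ψ packaging signal with a gag fragment, the Rev response element, a cPPT/CTS element and a ΔU3 3' LTR, with an SV40 polyadenylation signal downstream. In bacteria the plasmid is maintained through a high-copy ColE1/pUC-type origin and selected with ampicillin via β-lactamase. An f1 origin, an SV40 origin and remnants of lac, T7 and T3 cloning-vector sequences are also present in the backbone.

Within the proviral region there are two expression units. The human U6 RNA polymerase III promoter drives the guide, whose short oligonucleotide insert was cloned between BsmBI sites (destroyed in the process), directly upstream of the Streptococcus pyogenes Cas9 gRNA scaffold. This gives constitutive expression of a complete sgRNA. Downstream, the EF-1α core promoter with its intron A drives puromycin N-acetyltransferase, followed by a WPRE to enhance transcript expression, so transduced mammalian cells can be selected with puromycin. No Cas9 coding sequence is annotated, so the nuclease must be supplied separately, for example by Cas9-expressing cells.

Because the guide cuts at a non-genic locus, the construct serves as a CRISPR cutting control. It reproduces the effect of a Cas9-induced double-strand break without disrupting a gene, giving a baseline for gene-knockout guides. It was deposited with a study of WRN helicase dependency in microsatellite-unstable cancers.
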