Features (pLannotate 1.2.2; 29 found; start..end, strand, type, name):
      1..181     +  LTR            5' LTR (truncated): truncated 5' long terminal repeat (LTR) from HIV-1
    228..353     +  misc_feature   HIV-1 Ψ: packaging signal of human immunodeficiency virus type 1
    337..700     +  CDS            HIV-1 gag (fragment): gag protein from human immunodeficiency virus 1; gag
    846..1079    +  misc_feature   RRE: The Rev response element (RRE) of HIV-1 allows for Rev-dependent mRNA export from the nucleus to the cytoplasm.
   1456..1482    +  CDS            Rev (fragment): human immunodeficiency virus 1 (HIV-1) Rev protein; rev; enhances nuclear export of unspliced and incompletely spliced viral mRNAs
   1486..1726    +  promoter       U6 promoter: RNA polymerase III promoter for human U6 snRNA
   1756..1831    +  misc_RNA       gRNA scaffold: guide RNA scaffold for the Streptococcus pyogenes CRISPR/Cas9 system
   1887..2004    +  misc_feature   cPPT/CTS: central polypurine tract and central termination sequence of HIV-1
   2070..2136    +  CDS            small t antigen (fragment): SV40 (simian virus 40) small t antigen
   2162..2373    +  promoter       EF-1α core promoter: core promoter for human elongation factor EF-1α
   2374..3312    +  intron         EF-1α intron A: intron upstream of the start codon of human EF-1α
   3334..3933    +  CDS            PuroR (fragment): puromycin N-acetyltransferase; pac from Streptomyces; confers resistance to puromycin
   3949..4537    +  misc_feature   WPRE: woodchuck hepatitis virus posttranscriptional regulatory element
   4588..4607    +  misc_feature   cPPT/CTS (fragment): central polypurine tract and central termination sequence of HIV-1
   4609..4842    +  LTR            3' LTR (ΔU3): self-inactivating 3' long terminal repeat (LTR) from HIV-1
   4920..5041    +  polyA_signal   SV40 poly(A) signal: SV40 polyadenylation signal
   5081..5216    +  rep_origin     SV40 ori: SV40 origin of replication
   5237..5255    -  promoter       T7 promoter: promoter for bacteriophage T7 RNA polymerase
   5263..5418    +  CDS            lacZα (fragment): LacZα fragment of β-galactosidase; lacZ fragment
   5423..5851    +  rep_origin     f1 ori (sequence partly withheld): f1 bacteriophage origin of replication; arrow indicates direction of (+) strand synthesis
   5904..6008    +  promoter       AmpR promoter: bla
   6009..6869    +  CDS            AmpR: β-lactamase; bla; confers resistance to ampicillin, carbenicillin, and related antibiotics
   7040..7628    +  rep_origin     ori: high-copy-number ColE1/pMB1/pBR322/pUC origin of replication
   7811..7903    +  CDS            lacI (fragment): lac repressor; lacI; The lac repressor binds to the lac operator to inhibit transcription in E. coli. This inhibition can be relieved by adding lactose or isopropyl-β-D-thiogalactopyranoside (IPTG).
   7916..7937    +  protein_bind   CAP binding site: CAP binding activates transcription in the presence of cAMP. E. coli catabolite activator protein
   7952..7982    +  promoter       lac promoter: promoter for the E. coli lac operon
   7990..8006    +  protein_bind   lac operator: The lac repressor binds to the lac operator to inhibit transcription in E. coli. This inhibition can be relieved by adding lactose or isopropyl-β-D-thiogalactopyranoside (IPTG). lac repressor encoded by lacI
   8051..8069    +  promoter       T3 promoter: promoter for bacteriophage T3 RNA polymerase
   8097..8323    +  promoter       RSV promoter: Rous sarcoma virus enhancer/promoter
>Addgene plasmid #125768 | pXPR_BRD003-sgCh2-4 | addgene full sequence | sequence record 245956 | Addgene NGS Result
GGGTCTCTCTGGTTAGACCAGATCTGAGCCTGGGAGCTCTCTGGCTAACTAGGGAACCCACTGCTTAAGC
CTCAATAAAGCTTGCCTTGAGTGCTTCAAGTAGTGTGTGCCCGTCTGTTGTGTGACTCTGGTAACTAGAG
ATCCCTCAGACCCTTTTAGTCAGTGTGGAAAATCTCTAGCAGTGGCGCCCGAACAGGGACTTGAAAGCGA
AAGGGAAACCAGAGGAGCTCTCTCGACGCAGGACTCGGCTTGCTGAAGCGCGCACGGCAAGAGGCGAGGG
GCGGCGACTGGTGAGTACGCCAAAAATTTTGACTAGCGGAGGCTAGAAGGAGAGAGATGGGTGCGAGAGC
GTCAGTATTAAGCGGGGGAGAATTAGATCGCGATGGGAAAAAATTCGGTTAAGGCCAGGGGGAAAGAAAA
AATATAAATTAAAACATATAGTATGGGCAAGCAGGGAGCTAGAACGATTCGCAGTTAATCCTGGCCTGTT
AGAAACATCAGAAGGCTGTAGACAAATACTGGGACAGCTACAACCATCCCTTCAGACAGGATCAGAAGAA
CTTAGATCATTATATAATACAGTAGCAACCCTCTATTGTGTGCATCAAAGGATAGAGATAAAAGACACCA
AGGAAGCTTTAGACAAGATAGAGGAAGAGCAAAACAAAAGTAAGACCACCGCACAGCAAGCGGCCGCTGA
TCTTCAGACCTGGAGGAGGAGATATGAGGGACAATTGGAGAAGTGAATTATATAAATATAAAGTAGTAAA
AATTGAACCATTAGGAGTAGCACCCACCAAGGCAAAGAGAAGAGTGGTGCAGAGAGAAAAAAGAGCAGTG
GGAATAGGAGCTTTGTTCCTTGGGTTCTTGGGAGCAGCAGGAAGCACTATGGGCGCAGCGTCAATGACGC
TGACGGTACAGGCCAGACAATTATTGTCTGGTATAGTGCAGCAGCAGAACAATTTGCTGAGGGCTATTGA
GGCGCAACAGCATCTGTTGCAACTCACAGTCTGGGGCATCAAGCAGCTCCAGGCAAGAATCCTGGCTGTG
GAAAGATACCTAAAGGATCAACAGCTCCTGGGGATTTGGGGTTGCTCTGGAAAACTCATTTGCACCACTG
CTGTGCCTTGGAATGCTAGTTGGAGTAATAAATCTCTGGAACAGATTTGGAATCACACGACCTGGATGGA
GTGGGACAGAGAAATTAACAATTACACAAGCTTAATACACTCCTTAATTGAAGAATCGCAAAACCAGCAA
GAAAAGAATGAACAAGAATTATTGGAATTAGATAAATGGGCAAGTTTGTGGAATTGGTTTAACATAACAA
ATTGGCTGTGGTATATAAAATTATTCATAATGATAGTAGGAGGCTTGGTAGGTTTAAGAATAGTTTTTGC
TGTACTTTCTATAGTGAATAGAGTTAGGCAGGGATATTCACCATTATCGTTTCAGACCCACCTCCCAACC
CCGAGGGGACCCAGAGAGGGCCTATTTCCCATGATTCCTTCATATTTGCATATACGATACAAGGCTGTTA
GAGAGATAATTAGAATTAATTTGACTGTAAACACAAAGATATTAGTACAAAATACGTGACGTAGAAAGTA
ATAATTTCTTGGGTAGTTTGCAGTTTTAAAATTATGTTTTAAAATGGACTATCATATGCTTACCGTAACT
TGAAAGTATTTCGATTTCTTGGCTTTATATATCTTGTGGAAAGGACGAAACACCGGCAGTGCTAACCTTG
CATTGGTTTTAGAGCTAGAAATAGCAAGTTAAAATAAGGCTAGTCCGTTATCAACTTGAAAAAGTGGCAC
CGAGTCGGTGCTTTTTTAAGCTTGGCGTAACTAGATCTTGAGACAAATGGCAGTATTCATCCACAATTTT
AAAAGAAAAGGGGGGATTGGGGGGTACAGTGCAGGGGAAAGAATAGTAGACATAATAGCAACAGACATAC
AAACTAAAGAATTACAAAAACAAATTACAAAAATTCAAAATTTTCGGGTTTATTACAGGGACAGCAGAGA
TCCACTTTGGCGCCGGCTCGAGGGGGCCCGGGTGCAAAGATGGATAAAGTTTTAAACAGAGAGGAATCTT
TGCAGCTAATGGACCTTCTAGGTCTTGAAAGGAGTGGGAATTGGCTCCGGTGCCCGTCAGTGGGCAGAGC
GCACATCGCCCACAGTCCCCGAGAAGTTGGGGGGAGGGGTCGGCAATTGATCCGGTGCCTAGAGAAGGTG
GCGCGGGGTAAACTGGGAAAGTGATGTCGTGTACTGGCTCCGCCTTTTTCCCGAGGGTGGGGGAGAACCG
TATATAAGTGCAGTAGTCGCCGTGAACGTTCTTTTTCGCAACGGGTTTGCCGCCAGAACACAGGTAAGTG
CCGTGTGTGGTTCCCGCGGGCCTGGCCTCTTTACGGGTTATGGCCCTTGCGTGCCTTGAATTACTTCCAC
CTGGCTGCAGTACGTGATTCTTGATCCCGAGCTTCGGGTTGGAAGTGGGTGGGAGAGTTCGAGGCCTTGC
GCTTAAGGAGCCCCTTCGCCTCGTGCTTGAGTTGAGGCCTGGCCTGGGCGCTGGGGCCGCCGCGTGCGAA
TCTGGTGGCACCTTCGCGCCTGTCTCGCTGCTTTCGATAAGTCTCTAGCCATTTAAAATTTTTGATGACC
TGCTGCGACGCTTTTTTTCTGGCAAGATAGTCTTGTAAATGCGGGCCAAGATCTGCACACTGGTATTTCG
GTTTTTGGGGCCGCGGGCGGCGACGGGGCCCGTGCGTCCCAGCGCACATGTTCGGCGAGGCGGGGCCTGC
GAGCGCGGCCACCGAGAATCGGACGGGGGTAGTCTCAAGCTGGCCGGCCTGCTCTGGTGCCTGGCCTCGC
GCCGCCGTGTATCGCCCCGCCCTGGGCGGCAAGGCTGGCCCGGTCGGCACCAGTTGCGTGAGCGGAAAGA
TGGCCGCTTCCCGGCCCTGCTGCAGGGAGCTCAAAATGGAGGACGCGGCGCTCGGGAGAGCGGGCGGGTG
AGTCACCCACACAAAGGAAAAGGGCCTTTCCGTCCTCAGCCGTCGCTTCATGTGACTCCACGGAGTACCG
GGCGCCGTCCAGGCACCTCGATTAGTTCTCGAGCTTTTGGAGTACGTCGTCTTTAGGTTGGGGGGAGGGG
TTTTATGCGATGGAGTTTCCCCACACTGAGTGGGTGGAGACTGAAGTTAGGCCAGCTTGGCACTTGATGT
AATTCTCCTTGGAATTTGCCCTTTTTGAGTTTGGATCTTGGTTCATTCTCAAGCCTCAGACAGTGGTTCA
AAGTTTTTTTCTTCCATTTCAGGTGTCGTGACGTACGGCCACCATGACCGAGTACAAGCCCACGGTGCGC
CTCGCCACCCGCGACGACGTCCCCAGGGCCGTACGCACCCTCGCCGCCGCGTTCGCCGACTACCCCGCCA
CGCGCCACACCGTCGATCCGGACCGCCACATCGAGCGGGTCACCGAGCTGCAAGAACTCTTCCTCACGCG
CGTCGGGCTCGACATCGGCAAGGTGTGGGTCGCGGACGACGGCGCCGCCGTGGCGGTCTGGACCACGCCG
GAGAGCGTCGAAGCGGGGGCGGTGTTCGCCGAGATCGGCCCGCGCATGGCCGAGTTGAGCGGTTCCCGGC
TGGCCGCGCAGCAACAGATGGAAGGCCTCCTGGCGCCGCACCGGCCCAAGGAGCCCGCGTGGTTCCTGGC
CACCGTCGGAGTCTCGCCCGACCACCAGGGCAAGGGTCTGGGCAGCGCCGTCGTGCTCCCCGGAGTGGAG
GCGGCCGAGCGCGCCGGGGTGCCCGCCTTCCTGGAGACCTCCGCGCCCCGCAACCTCCCCTTCTACGAGC
GGCTCGGCTTCACCGTCACCGCCGACGTCGAGGTGCCCGAAGGACCGCGCACCTGGTGCATGACCCGCAA
GCCCGGTGCCTGAACGCGTTAAGTCGACAATCAACCTCTGGATTACAAAATTTGTGAAAGATTGACTGGT
ATTCTTAACTATGTTGCTCCTTTTACGCTATGTGGATACGCTGCTTTAATGCCTTTGTATCATGCTATTG
CTTCCCGTATGGCTTTCATTTTCTCCTCCTTGTATAAATCCTGGTTGCTGTCTCTTTATGAGGAGTTGTG
GCCCGTTGTCAGGCAACGTGGCGTGGTGTGCACTGTGTTTGCTGACGCAACCCCCACTGGTTGGGGCATT
GCCACCACCTGTCAGCTCCTTTCCGGGACTTTCGCTTTCCCCCTCCCTATTGCCACGGCGGAACTCATCG
CCGCCTGCCTTGCCCGCTGCTGGACAGGGGCTCGGCTGTTGGGCACTGACAATTCCGTGGTGTTGTCGGG
GAAATCATCGTCCTTTCCTTGGCTGCTCGCCTGTGTTGCCACCTGGATTCTGCGCGGGACGTCCTTCTGC
TACGTCCCTTCGGCCCTCAATCCAGCGGACCTTCCTTCCCGCGGCCTGCTGCCGGCTCTGCGGCCTCTTC
CGCGTCTTCGCCTTCGCCCTCAGACGAGTCGGATCTCCCTTTGGGCCGCCTCCCCGCGTCGACTTTAAGA
CCAATGACTTACAAGGCAGCTGTAGATCTTAGCCACTTTTTAAAAGAAAAGGGGGGACTGGAAGGGCTAA
TTCACTCCCAACGAAGACAAGATCTGCTTTTTGCTTGTACTGGGTCTCTCTGGTTAGACCAGATCTGAGC
CTGGGAGCTCTCTGGCTAACTAGGGAACCCACTGCTTAAGCCTCAATAAAGCTTGCCTTGAGTGCTTCAA
GTAGTGTGTGCCCGTCTGTTGTGTGACTCTGGTAACTAGAGATCCCTCAGACCCTTTTAGTCAGTGTGGA
AAATCTCTAGCAGTACGTATAGTAGTTCATGTCATCTTATTATTCAGTATTTATAACTTGCAAAGAAATG
AATATCAGAGAGTGAGAGGAACTTGTTTATTGCAGCTTATAATGGTTACAAATAAAGCAATAGCATCACA
AATTTCACAAATAAAGCATTTTTTTCACTGCATTCTAGTTGTGGTTTGTCCAAACTCATCAATGTATCTT
ATCATGTCTGGCTCTAGCTATCCCGCCCCTAACTCCGCCCATCCCGCCCCTAACTCCGCCCAGTTCCGCC
CATTCTCCGCCCCATGGCTGACTAATTTTTTTTATTTATGCAGAGGCCGAGGCCGCCTCGGCCTCTGAGC
TATTCCAGAAGTAGTGAGGAGGCTTTTTTGGAGGCCTAGGGACGTACCCAATTCGCCCTATAGTGAGTCG
TATTACGCGCGCTCACTGGCCGTCGTTTTACAACGTCGTGACTGGGAAAACCCTGGCGTTACCCAACTTA
ATCGCCTTGCAGCACATCCCCCTTTCGCCAGCTGGCGTAATAGCGAAGAGGCCCGCACCGATCGCCCTTC
CCAACAGTTGCGCAGCCTGAATGGCGAATGGG
[124 nt withheld, positions 5423-5546]
C
[91 nt withheld, positions 5548-5638]
A
[49 nt withheld, positions 5640-5688]
CCTTTGACGTTGGAGTCCACGTTCTTT
[37 nt withheld, positions 5716-5752]
ACCCTATCTCGGTCTATTCTTTTGATTTATAAGGGATTTTGCCGATTTCGGCCTATTGGTTAAAAAATGA
GCTGATTTAACAAAAATTTAACGCGAATTTTAACAAAATATTAACGCTTACAATTTAGGTGGCACTTTTC
GGGGAAATGTGCGCGGAACCCCTATTTGTTTATTTTTCTAAATACATTCAAATATGTATCCGCTCATGAG
ACAATAACCCTGATAAATGCTTCAATAATATTGAAAAAGGAAGAGTATGAGTATTCAACATTTCCGTGTC
GCCCTTATTCCCTTTTTTGCGGCATTTTGCCTTCCTGTTTTTGCTCACCCAGAAACGCTGGTGAAAGTAA
AAGATGCTGAAGATCAGTTGGGTGCACGAGTGGGTTACATCGAACTGGATCTCAACAGCGGTAAGATCCT
TGAGAGTTTTCGCCCCGAAGAACGTTTTCCAATGATGAGCACTTTTAAAGTTCTGCTATGTGGCGCGGTA
TTATCCCGTATTGACGCCGGGCAAGAGCAACTCGGTCGCCGCATACACTATTCTCAGAATGACTTGGTTG
AGTACTCACCAGTCACAGAAAAGCATCTTACGGATGGCATGACAGTAAGAGAATTATGCAGTGCTGCCAT
AACCATGAGTGATAACACTGCGGCCAACTTACTTCTGACAACGATCGGAGGACCGAAGGAGCTAACCGCT
TTTTTGCACAACATGGGGGATCATGTAACTCGCCTTGATCGTTGGGAACCGGAGCTGAATGAAGCCATAC
CAAACGACGAGCGTGACACCACGATGCCTGTAGCAATGGCAACAACGTTGCGCAAACTATTAACTGGCGA
ACTACTTACTCTAGCTTCCCGGCAACAATTAATAGACTGGATGGAGGCGGATAAAGTTGCAGGACCACTT
CTGCGCTCGGCCCTTCCGGCTGGCTGGTTTATTGCTGATAAATCTGGAGCCGGTGAGCGTGGGTCTCGCG
GTATCATTGCAGCACTGGGGCCAGATGGTAAGCCCTCCCGTATCGTAGTTATCTACACGACGGGGAGTCA
GGCAACTATGGATGAACGAAATAGACAGATCGCTGAGATAGGTGCCTCACTGATTAAGCATTGGTAACTG
TCAGACCAAGTTTACTCATATATACTTTAGATTGATTTAAAACTTCATTTTTAATTTAAAAGGATCTAGG
TGAAGATCCTTTTTGATAATCTCATGACCAAAATCCCTTAACGTGAGTTTTCGTTCCACTGAGCGTCAGA
CCCCGTAGAAAAGATCAAAGGATCTTCTTGAGATCCTTTTTTTCTGCGCGTAATCTGCTGCTTGCAAACA
AAAAAACCACCGCTACCAGCGGTGGTTTGTTTGCCGGATCAAGAGCTACCAACTCTTTTTCCGAAGGTAA
CTGGCTTCAGCAGAGCGCAGATACCAAATACTGTTCTTCTAGTGTAGCCGTAGTTAGGCCACCACTTCAA
GAACTCTGTAGCACCGCCTACATACCTCGCTCTGCTAATCCTGTTACCAGTGGCTGCTGCCAGTGGCGAT
AAGTCGTGTCTTACCGGGTTGGACTCAAGACGATAGTTACCGGATAAGGCGCAGCGGTCGGGCTGAACGG
GGGGTTCGTGCACACAGCCCAGCTTGGAGCGAACGACCTACACCGAACTGAGATACCTACAGCGTGAGCT
ATGAGAAAGCGCCACGCTTCCCGAAGGGAGAAAGGCGGACAGGTATCCGGTAAGCGGCAGGGTCGGAACA
GGAGAGCGCACGAGGGAGCTTCCAGGGGGAAACGCCTGGTATCTTTATAGTCCTGTCGGGTTTCGCCACC
TCTGACTTGAGCGTCGATTTTTGTGATGCTCGTCAGGGGGGCGGAGCCTATGGAAAAACGCCAGCAACGC
GGCCTTTTTACGGTTCCTGGCCTTTTGCTGGCCTTTTGCTCACATGTTCTTTCCTGCGTTATCCCCTGAT
TCTGTGGATAACCGTATTACCGCCTTTGAGTGAGCTGATACCGCTCGCCGCAGCCGAACGACCGAGCGCA
GCGAGTCAGTGAGCGAGGAAGCGGAAGAGCGCCCAATACGCAAACCGCCTCTCCCCGCGCGTTGGCCGAT
TCATTAATGCAGCTGGCACGACAGGTTTCCCGACTGGAAAGCGGGCAGTGAGCGCAACGCAATTAATGTG
AGTTAGCTCACTCATTAGGCACCCCAGGCTTTACACTTTATGCTTCCGGCTCGTATGTTGTGTGGAATTG
TGAGCGGATAACAATTTCACACAGGAAACAGCTATGACCATGATTACGCCAAGCGCGCAATTAACCCTCA
CTAAAGGGAACAAAAGCTGGAGCTGCAAGCTTAATGTAGTCTTATGCAATACTCTTGTAGTCTTGCAACA
TGGTAACGATGAGTTAGCAACATGCCTTACAAGGAGAGAAAAAGCACCGTGCATGCCGATTGGTGGAAGT
AAGGTGGTACGATCGTGCCTTATTAGGAAGGCAACAGACGGGTCTGACATGGATTGGACGAACCACTGAA
TTGCCGCATTGCAGAGATATTGTATTTAAGTGCCTAGCTCGATACATAAAC
